Addgene plasmid #233862: pWN113
Purpose: MoClo-YTK; ConLS/R1 cassette; NS3 systems; pTDH3-LexA-NES-linker-NS3a-tADH1
Depositing lab: Jeff Hasty. Depositing organization: University of California, San Diego (UCSD). Publication: A Standardized Set of MoClo-Compatible Inducible Promoter Systems for Tunable Gene Expression in Yeast. O'Laughlin R, Tran Q, Lezia A, Ngamkanjanarat W, Emmanuele P, Hao N, Hasty J. ACS Synth Biol. 2024 Jan 19;13(1):85-102. doi: 10.1021/acssynbio.3c00184. Epub 2023 Dec 11. PubMed 38079574.
Backbone
  Vector backbone: pYTK095
  Vector type: Yeast Expression
Growth in bacteria
  Bacterial resistance: Ampicillin, 100 μg/mL
  Growth temperature: 37°C
  Growth strain: DH5alpha
  Copy number: High Copy
Gene/Insert
  Gene/Insert name: pTDH3-LexA-NES-linker-NS3a-tADH1
  Species: S. cerevisiae (budding yeast)
  Cloning method: Golden Gate
Terms and licenses: Academic/Nonprofit Terms; Industry Terms: Not Available to Industry
How to cite: pWN113 was a gift from Jeff Hasty (Addgene plasmid # 233862 ; http://n2t.net/addgene:233862 ; RRID:Addgene_233862)
