[The description below was written by a language model from this plasmid's Addgene catalogue record and pLannotate feature annotations shown in this document.]
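Description:
pWN113 is a MoClo Yeast Toolkit (YTK) cassette-level plasmid built by Golden Gate assembly in the pYTK095 backbone. At about 4.4 kb, it carries only bacterial maintenance functions: a high-copy ColE1/pUC-type origin and the β-lactamase gene with its native promoter for ampicillin selection in E. coli. The feature table shows no yeast origin of replication or yeast selectable marker. That fits its role as an intermediate transcription-unit plasmid flanked by the ConLS and ConR1 assembly connectors. These connectors define its position when it is combined with other cassettes into a multigene yeast vector in a subsequent Golden Gate step.

The payload is a single yeast transcription unit. The strong constitutive S. cerevisiae TDH3 (GAP) promoter drives a fusion protein, and transcription ends at the ADH1 terminator. The open reading frame begins with the bacterial LexA repressor, used here as a heterologous DNA-binding module that recognises LexA operator sites. According to the insert name, LexA is followed by a nuclear export signal and a linker, which fall in the unannotated gap between the two coding features. The last part is NS3a, which the annotation software detected as a fragment of the hepatitis C virus genotype 1a polyprotein. The polymerase description attached to that hit is generic to the polyprotein entry and does not describe this fragment's function.

The record assigns the plasmid to the "NS3 systems" within a standardized set of MoClo-compatible inducible promoter systems for tunable gene expression in yeast. It therefore appears to supply the DNA-binding half of an NS3a-based regulator, to be paired with partner components and a LexA-operator promoter. The record does not state the inducing ligand or the partner proteins.
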