Features (pLannotate 1.2.2; 7 found; start..end, strand, type, name):
    103..963     -  CDS            AmpR: β-lactamase; bla; confers resistance to ampicillin, carbenicillin, and related antibiotics
    964..1068    -  promoter       AmpR promoter: bla
   1171..1759    +  rep_origin     ori: high-copy-number ColE1/pMB1/pBR322/pUC origin of replication
   2078..2744    +  promoter       GAP promoter: S. cerevisiae TDH3; promoter for glyceraldehyde-3-phosphate dehydrogenase
   2751..3356    +  CDS            lexA: LEXA_ECOLI - Also known as exrA, spr, tsl, umuA. Experimental evidence at protein level: Swiss-Prot protein existence level 1. Represses a number of genes involved in the response to DNA damage (SOS response), including recA and lexA. Binds to the 16 bp palindromic sequence 5'-CTGTATATATATACAG-3'. In the presence of single- stranded DNA, RecA interacts with LexA causing an autocatalytic cleavage which disrupts the DNA-binding part of LexA, leading to derepression of the SOS regulon and eventually DNA repair. Implicated in hydroxy radical-mediated cell death induced by hydroxyurea treatment (Pu
   3483..4019    +  CDS            POLG_HCV1 (fragment): Experimental evidence at protein level: Swiss-Prot protein existence level 1. [RNA-directed RNA polymerase]: RNA-dependent RNA polymerase that performs primer-template recognition and RNA synthesis during viral replication. From Hepatitis C virus genotype 1a (isolate 1) (HCV).
   4035..4222    +  terminator     ADH1 terminator: S. cerevisiae ADH1; transcription terminator for the S. cerevisiae alcohol dehydrogenase 1 (ADH1) gene
>Addgene plasmid #233862 | pWN113 | addgene full sequence | sequence record 469337 | Addgene NGS Result
GCGGCCGCGATTATCAAAAAGGATCTTCACCTAGATCCTTTTAAATTAAAAATGAAGTTTTAAATCAATC
TAAAGTATATATGAGTAAACTTGGTCTGACAGTTACCAATGCTTAATCAGTGAGGCACCTATCTCAGCGA
TCTGTCTATTTCGTTCATCCATAGTTGCCTGACTCCCCGTCGTGTAGATAACTACGATACGGGAGGGCTT
ACCATCTGGCCCCAGTGCTGCAATGATACCGCGGGACCCACGCTCACCGGCTCCAGATTTATCAGCAATA
AACCAGCCAGCCGGAAGGGCCGAGCGCAGAAGTGGTCCTGCAACTTTATCCGCCTCCATCCAGTCTATTA
ATTGTTGCCGGGAAGCTAGAGTAAGTAGTTCGCCAGTTAATAGTTTGCGCAACGTTGTTGCCATTGCTAC
AGGCATCGTGGTGTCACGCTCGTCGTTTGGTATGGCTTCATTCAGCTCCGGTTCCCAACGATCAAGGCGA
GTTACATGATCCCCCATGTTGTGCAAAAAAGCGGTTAGCTCCTTCGGTCCTCCGATCGTTGTCAGAAGTA
AGTTGGCCGCAGTGTTATCACTCATGGTTATGGCAGCACTGCATAATTCTCTTACTGTCATGCCATCCGT
AAGATGCTTTTCTGTGACTGGTGAGTACTCAACCAAGTCATTCTGAGAATAGTGTATGCGGCGACCGAGT
TGCTCTTGCCCGGCGTCAATACGGGATAATACCGCGCCACATAGCAGAACTTTAAAAGTGCTCATCATTG
GAAAACGTTCTTCGGGGCGAAAACTCTCAAGGATCTTACCGCTGTTGAGATCCAGTTCGATGTAACCCAC
TCGTGCACCCAACTGATCTTCAGCATCTTTTACTTTCACCAGCGTTTCTGGGTGAGCAAAAACAGGAAGG
CAAAATGCCGCAAAAAAGGGAATAAGGGCGACACGGAAATGTTGAATACTCATACTCTTCCTTTTTCAAT
ATTATTGAAGCATTTATCAGGGTTATTGTCTCATGAGCGGATACATATTTGAATGTATTTAGAAAAATAA
ACAAATAGGGGTTCCGCGCACATTTCCCCGAAAAGTGCCACCTGTCATGACCAAAATCCCTTAACGTGAG
TTTTCGTTCCACTGAGCGTCAGACCCCGTAGAAAAGATCAAAGGATCTTCTTGAGATCCTTTTTTTCTGC
GCGTAATCTGCTGCTTGCAAACAAAAAAACCACCGCTACCAGCGGTGGTTTGTTTGCCGGATCAAGAGCT
ACCAACTCTTTTTCCGAAGGTAACTGGCTTCAGCAGAGCGCAGATACCAAATACTGTTCTTCTAGTGTAG
CCGTAGTTAGGCCACCACTTCAAGAACTCTGTAGCACCGCCTACATACCTCGCTCTGCTAATCCTGTTAC
CAGTGGCTGCTGCCAGTGGCGATAAGTCGTGTCTTACCGGGTTGGACTCAAGACGATAGTTACCGGATAA
GGCGCAGCGGTCGGGCTGAACGGGGGGTTCGTGCACACAGCCCAGCTTGGAGCGAACGACCTACACCGAA
CTGAGATACCTACAGCGTGAGCTATGAGAAAGCGCCACGCTTCCCGAAGGGAGAAAGGCGGACAGGTATC
CGGTAAGCGGCAGGGTCGGAACAGGAGAGCGCACGAGGGAGCTTCCAGGGGGAAACGCCTGGTATCTTTA
TAGTCCTGTCGGGTTTCGCCACCTCTGACTTGAGCGTCGATTTTTGTGATGCTCGTCAGGGGGGCGGAGC
CTATGGAAAAACGCCAGCAACGCGGCCTTTTTACGGTTCCTGGCCTTTTGCTGGCCTTTTGCTCACATGT
TCTTTCCTGCGTTATCCCCTGATTCTGTGGATAACCGTGCGGCCGCCCCTGAATTCGCATCTAGATGGTA
GAGCCACAAACAGCCGGTACAAGCAACGATCTCCAGGACCATCTGAATCATGCGCGGATGACACGAACTC
ACGACGGCGATCACAGACATTAACCCACAGTACAGACACTGCGACAACGTGGCAATTCGTCGCAATACCG
TCTCACTGAACTGGCCGATAATTGCAGACGAACGCAGTTCGAGTTTATCATTATCAATACTGCCATTTCA
AAGAATACGTAAATAATTAATAGTAGTGATTTTCCTAACTTTATTTAGTCAAAAAATTAGCCTTTTAATT
CTGCTGTAACCCGTACATGCCCAAAATAGGGGGCGGGTTACACAGAATATATAACATCGTAGGTGTCTGG
GTGAACAGTTTATTCCTGGCATCCACTAAATATAATGGAGCCCGCTTTTTAAGCTGGCATCCAGAAAAAA
AAAGAATCCCAGCACCAAAATATTGTTTTCTTCACCAACCATCAGTTCATAGGTCCATTCTCTTAGCGCA
ACTACAGAGAACAGGGGCACAAACAGGCAAAAAACGGGCACAACCTCAATGGAGTGATGCAACCTGCCTG
GAGTAAATGATGACACAAGGCAATTGACCCACGCATGTATCTATCTCATTTTCTTACACCTTCTATTACC
TTCTGCTCTCTCTGATTTGGAAAAAGCTGAAAAAAAAGGTTGAAACCAGTTCCCTGAAATTATTCCCCTA
CTTGACTAATAAGTATATAAAGACGGTAGGTATTGATTGTAATTCTGTAAATCTATTTCTTAAACTTCTT
AAATTCTACTTTTATAGTTAGTCTTTTTTTTAGTTTTAAAACACCAAGAACTTAGTTTCGAATAAACACA
CATAAACAAACAAAAGATCTATGAAGGCACTAACGGCGCGTCAACAGGAAGTATTTGATCTAATCAGAGA
TCACATTTCTCAGACGGGCATGCCACCTACGAGAGCGGAAATTGCGCAGAGGCTGGGGTTTCGTTCACCA
AACGCGGCCGAGGAACACCTGAAGGCTCTAGCAAGAAAAGGTGTCATTGAGATAGTCTCCGGTGCCTCCA
GGGGAATCAGGCTTCTACAAGAGGAGGAGGAAGGACTGCCACTTGTAGGAAGGGTCGCTGCAGGGGAGCC
TCTATTGGCGCAGCAGCATATCGAAGGTCATTATCAGGTCGATCCATCTTTGTTCAAGCCCAATGCCGAT
TTCTTACTTCGTGTGAGTGGAATGAGTATGAAAGATATAGGCATTATGGATGGGGATCTACTTGCTGTTC
ATAAAACACAAGATGTGAGAAATGGTCAGGTAGTTGTAGCAAGGATCGATGACGAAGTCACAGTTAAAAG
GCTAAAGAAGCAAGGCAATAAAGTAGAGTTATTACCCGAGAACTCAGAATTTAAGCCTATTGTGGTCGAC
CTACGTCAACAGAGCTTCACCATAGAAGGTCTGGCCGTCGGTGTTATCCGTAACGGTGATTGGCTGGGGT
CAGGGTCACCTCTGCCTCCGTTAGAAAGACTAACGCTGGGTTCTGGAGGTGGCAGCGCCGGCTCTGGAGG
CAAGAAGAAGGGAAGCGTTGTTATCGTCGGAAGGATTAACCTGAGCGGTGATACGGCTTACGCACAGCAG
ACTAGAGGCGAAGAGGGGTGCCAAGAGACATCTCAAACAGGTAGGGACAAAAATCAAGTTGAAGGCGAGG
TGCAAATCGTGTCAACGGCGACGCAAACATTCCTTGCTACAAGCATAAACGGCGTTCTGTGGACCGTATA
CCACGGTGCTGGCACAAGAACCATAGCAAGTCCCAAAGGGCCAGTCACACAGATGTACACTAATGTAGAT
AAGGACCTTGTCGGCTGGCAGGCGCCTCAGGGAAGCAGAAGTTTAACACCATGCACATGTGGCTCCAGCG
ACCTATATCTTGTTACACGTCATGCTGATGTGATACCAGTACGTAGAAGGGGGGACTCAAGGGGATCTTT
GCTTTCACCACGTCCAATCTCATACTTGAAGGGTAGCGCAGGTGGCCCCCTTTTATGTCCCGCAGGACAT
GCGGTTGGGATCTTTCGTGCAGCAGTTTCAACTAGAGGTGTTGCGAAAGCTGTTGATTTTATTCCTGTTG
AGTCATTAGAAACCACTATGAGGAGTCCAGGATCCTAACTCGAGGCGAATTTCTTATGATTTATGATTTT
TATTATTAAATAAGTTATAAAAAAAATAAGTGTATACAAATTTTAAAGTGACTCTTAGGTTTTAAAACGA
AAATTCTTATTCTTGAGTAACTCTTTCCTGTAGGTCAGGTTGCTTTCTCAGGTATAGCATGAGGTCGCTC
TTATTGACCACACCTCTACCGGCATGCCGAGCAAATGCCTGCAAATCGCTCCCCATTTCGCTGCCAATGA
GACGACGGGGTCATCACGGCTCATCATGCGCCAAACAAATGTGTGCAATACACGCTCGGATGACTGCATG
ATGACCGCACTGACTGGGGACAGCAGATCCACCTAAGCCTGTGAGAGAAGCAGACACCCGACAGATCAAG
GCAGTTAACTAGTGCACTGCAGTACA
